>Addgene plasmid #48350 | pDONR P4-P1R-EYFP | depositor full sequence | sequence record 70565 | pDONR P4-P1R-EYFP sequence 3363 bps
CTTTCCTGCGTTATCCCCTGATTCTGTGGATAACCGTATTACCGCCTTTGAGTGAGCTGATACCGCTCGC
CGCAGCCGAACGACCGAGCGCAGCGAGTCAGTGAGCGAGGAAGCGGAAGAGCGCCCAATACGCAAACCGC
CTCTCCCCGCGCGTTGGCCGATTCATTAATGCAGCTGGCACGACAGGTTTCCCGACTGGAAAGCGGGCAG
TGAGCGCAACGCAATTAATACGCGTACCGCTAGCCAGGAAGAGTTTGTAGAAACGCAAAAAGGCCATCCG
TCAGGATGGCCTTCTGCTTAGTTTGATGCCTGGCAGTTTATGGCGGGCGTCCTGCCCGCCACCCTCCGGG
CCGTTGCTTCACAACGTTCAAATCCGCTCCCGGCGGATTTGTCCTACTCAGGAGAGCGTTCACCGACAAA
CAACAGATAAAACGAAAGGCCCAGTCTTCCGACTGAGCCTTTCGTTTTATTTGATGCCTGGCAGTTCCCT
ACTCTCGCGTTAACGCTAGCATGGATGTTTTCCCAGTCACGACGTTGTAAAACGACGGCCAGTCTTAAGC
TCGGGCCCGCGTTAACGCTACCATGGAGCTCCAAATAATGATTTTATTTTGACTGATAGTGACCTGTTCG
TTGCAACAAATTGATAAGCAATGCTTTTTTATAATGCCAACTTTGTATAGAAAAGTTGCCACCATGGTGA
GCAAGGGCGAGGAGCTGTTCACCGGGGTGGTGCCCATCCTGGTCGAGCTGGACGGCGACGTAAACGGCCA
CAAGTTCAGCGTGTCCGGCGAGGGCGAGGGCGATGCCACCTACGGCAAGCTGACCCTGAAGTTCATCTGC
ACCACCGGCAAGCTGCCCGTGCCCTGGCCCACCCTCGTGACCACCTTCGGCTACGGCCTGCAGTGCTTCG
CCCGCTACCCCGACCACATGAAGCAGCACGACTTCTTCAAGTCCGCCATGCCCGAAGGCTACGTCCAGGA
GCGCACCATCTTCTTCAAGGACGACGGCAACTACAAGACCCGCGCCGAGGTGAAGTTCGAGGGCGACACC
CTGGTGAACCGCATCGAGCTGAAGGGCATCGACTTCAAGGAGGACGGCAACATCCTGGGGCACAAGCTGG
AGTACAACTACAACAGCCACAACGTCTATATCATGGCCGACAAGCAGAAGAACGGCATCAAGGTGAACTT
CAAGATCCGCCACAACATCGAGGACGGCAGCGTGCAGCTCGCCGACCACTACCAGCAGAACACCCCCATC
GGCGACGGCCCCGTGCTGCTGCCCGACAACCACTACCTGAGCTACCAGTCCGCCCTGAGCAAAGACCCCA
ACGAGAAGCGCGATCACATGGTCCTGCTGGAGTTCGTGACCGCCGCCGGGATCACTCTCGGCATGGACGA
GCTGTACACAAGTTTGTACAAAAAAGTTGAACGAGAAACGTAAAATGATATAAATATCAATATATTAAAT
TAGATTTTGCATAAAAAACAGACTACATAATACTGTAAAACACAACATATGCAGTCACTATGAACCAACT
ACTTAGATGGTATTAGTGACCTGTAGAATTCGAGCTCTAGAGCTGCAGGGCGGCCGCGATATCCCCTATA
GTGAGTCGTATTACATGGTCATAGCTGTTTCCTGGCAGCTCTGGCCCGTGTCTCAAAATCTCTGATGTTA
CATTGCACAAGATAAAAATATATCATCATGAACAATAAAACTGTCTGCTTACATAAACAGTAATACAAGG
GGTGTTATGAGCCATATTCAACGGGAAACGTCGAGGCCGCGATTAAATTCCAACATGGATGCTGATTTAT
ATGGGTATAAATGGGCTCGCGATAATGTCGGGCAATCAGGTGCGACAATCTATCGCTTGTATGGGAAGCC
CGATGCGCCAGAGTTGTTTCTGAAACATGGCAAAGGTAGCGTTGCCAATGATGTTACAGATGAGATGGTC
AGACTAAACTGGCTGACGGAATTTATGCCTCTTCCGACCATCAAGCATTTTATCCGTACTCCTGATGATG
CATGGTTACTCACCACTGCGATCCCCGGAAAAACAGCATTCCAGGTATTAGAAGAATATCCTGATTCAGG
TGAAAATATTGTTGATGCGCTGGCAGTGTTCCTGCGCCGGTTGCATTCGATTCCTGTTTGTAATTGTCCT
TTTAACAGCGATCGCGTATTTCGTCTCGCTCAGGCGCAATCACGAATGAATAACGGTTTGGTTGATGCGA
GTGATTTTGATGACGAGCGTAATGGCTGGCCTGTTGAACAAGTCTGGAAAGAAATGCATAAACTTTTGCC
ATTCTCACCGGATTCAGTCGTCACTCATGGTGATTTCTCACTTGATAACCTTATTTTTGACGAGGGGAAA
TTAATAGGTTGTATTGATGTTGGACGAGTCGGAATCGCAGACCGATACCAGGATCTTGCCATCCTATGGA
ACTGCCTCGGTGAGTTTTCTCCTTCATTACAGAAACGGCTTTTTCAAAAATATGGTATTGATAATCCTGA
TATGAATAAATTGCAGTTTCATTTGATGCTCGATGAGTTTTTCTAATCAGAATTGGTTAATTGGTTGTAA
CACTGGCAGAGCATTACGCTGACTTGACGGGACGGCGCAAGCTCATGACCAAAATCCCTTAACGTGAGTT
ACGCGTCGTTCCACTGAGCGTCAGACCCCGTAGAAAAGATCAAAGGATCTTCTTGAGATCCTTTTTTTCT
GCGCGTAATCTGCTGCTTGCAAACAAAAAAACCACCGCTACCAGCGGTGGTTTGTTTGCCGGATCAAGAG
CTACCAACTCTTTTTCCGAAGGTAACTGGCTTCAGCAGAGCGCAGATACCAAATACTGTCCTTCTAGTGT
AGCCGTAGTTAGGCCACCACTTCAAGAACTCTGTAGCACCGCCTACATACCTCGCTCTGCTAATCCTGTT
ACCAGTGGCTGCTGCCAGTGGCGATAAGTCGTGTCTTACCGGGTTGGACTCAAGACGATAGTTACCGGAT
AAGGCGCAGCGGTCGGGCTGAACGGGGGGTTCGTGCACACAGCCCAGCTTGGAGCGAACGACCTACACCG
AACTGAGATACCTACAGCGTGAGCATTGAGAAAGCGCCACGCTTCCCGAAGGGAGAAAGGCGGACAGGTA
TCCGGTAAGCGGCAGGGTCGGAACAGGAGAGCGCACGAGGGAGCTTCCAGGGGGAAACGCCTGGTATCTT
TATAGTCCTGTCGGGTTTCGCCACCTCTGACTTGAGCGTCGATTTTTGTGATGCTCGTCAGGGGGGCGGA
GCCTATGGAAAAACGCCAGCAACGCGGCCTTTTTACGGTTCCTGGCCTTTTGCTGGCCTTTTGCTCACAT
GTT
Features (pLannotate 1.2.2; 11 found; start..end, strand, type, name):
    121..213     +  CDS            lacI (fragment): lac repressor; lacI; The lac repressor binds to the lac operator to inhibit transcription in E. coli. This inhibition can be relieved by adding lactose or isopropyl-β-D-thiogalactopyranoside (IPTG).
    268..295     -  terminator     rrnB T2 terminator: transcription terminator T2 from the E. coli rrnB gene
    427..470     +  terminator     rrnB T1 terminator: Escherichia coli rrnB; transcription terminator T1 from the E. coli rrnB gene
    517..553     -  CDS            lacZα (fragment): LacZα fragment of β-galactosidase; lacZ fragment
    592..677     +  protein_bind   attL1 (fragment): mutant version of attL; recombination site for the Gateway® LR reaction LR Clonase™
    668..688     +  protein_bind   attB4: mutant version of attB; core recombination site for the Gateway® BP reaction BP Clonase™
    694..1407    +  CDS            EYFP: EYFP is a basic (constitutively fluorescent) green/yellow fluorescent protein published in 1996, derived from Aequorea victoria. It is reported to be a very rapidly-maturing weak dimer with high acid sensitivity.
   1408..1532    +  protein_bind   attR1: mutant version of attR; recombination site for the Gateway® LR reaction LR Clonase™
   1605..1623    -  promoter       T7 promoter: promoter for bacteriophage T7 RNA polymerase
   1757..2566    +  CDS            KanR: aminoglycoside phosphotransferase; aph(3')-Ia; confers resistance to kanamycin in bacteria or G418 (Geneticin®) in eukaryotes
   2713..3301    +  rep_origin     ori: high-copy-number ColE1/pMB1/pBR322/pUC origin of replication
