[The description below was written by a language model from this plasmid's Addgene catalogue record and pLannotate feature annotations shown in this document.]
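Description:
pDONR P4-P1R-EYFP is a 3,363 bp Gateway entry clone built on the commercial pDONR P4-P1R donor backbone and maintained in E. coli as a high-copy plasmid. It replicates from a ColE1/pUC-type origin and is selected with kanamycin through an aminoglycoside phosphotransferase (KanR) gene. The rrnB T1 and T2 transcription terminators lie upstream of the cloning region, where they insulate the insert from read-through transcription. A T7 promoter annotated downstream of the cassette is part of the backbone. The short lacI and lacZα fragments flagged by the annotation appear to be backbone remnants rather than functional genes.

The payload is the coding sequence for EYFP, the yellow-shifted fluorescent protein derived from Aequorea victoria GFP. It is preceded by a Kozak sequence and deliberately lacks a stop codon. No promoter drives it, since an entry clone is not meant to express its insert. The ORF is flanked on the 5′ side by an attL-type site that contains an attB4 core, consistent with the attL4 site expected after BP recombination into this backbone although the software labels part of it attL1, and on the 3′ side by attR1. These sites place EYFP in the first (5′) position of a MultiSite Gateway LR reaction. There it is recombined with middle and 3′ entry modules into a destination vector, which supplies the promoter and other expression elements. With its own translation start context and an open 3′ end, EYFP reads through into the downstream modules and becomes the N-terminal fluorescent tag of a three-part fusion protein. The plasmid belongs to a toolkit for assembling customized chimeric cDNAs in any Gateway destination expression vector.
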