Addgene plasmid #48350: pDONR P4-P1R-EYFP
Purpose: Contributes the coding sequence for EYFP as the 5’-module during MultiSite Gateway-cloning of chimeric cDNAs encoding three-part fusion proteins.
Depositing lab: Anna Planas & Tomas Santalucia. Depositing organization: Instituto de Investigaciones Biomedicas Agusto Pi i Sunyer. Publication: A plasmid toolkit for cloning chimeric cDNAs encoding customized fusion proteins into any Gateway destination expression vector. Buj R, Iglesias N, Planas AM, Santalucia T. BMC Mol Biol. 2013 Aug 20;14(1):18. doi: 10.1186/1471-2199-14-18. PubMed 23957834.
Backbone
  Vector backbone: pDONRP4-P1R
  Backbone manufacturer: Life Technologies/Invitrogen
  Backbone size w/o insert (bp): 2655
  Total vector size (bp): 3363
  Vector type: Gateway entry vector
Growth in bacteria
  Bacterial resistance: Kanamycin, 50 μg/mL
  Growth temperature: 37°C
  Growth strain: DH5alpha
  Copy number: High Copy
Gene/Insert
  Gene/Insert name: EYFP
  Species: Synthetic; Aequorea victoria
  Insert size (bp): 708
  Mutation: Contains a Kozak sequence. Does not contain a stop codon.
  Promoter: none
  Cloning method: Gateway Cloning
  Sequencing primers: 5′ M13 forward (-20); 3′ M13 reverse
Resource information
  A portion of this plasmid was derived from a plasmid made by: Clontech
Terms and licenses: Academic/Nonprofit Terms; Industry Terms: Not Available to Industry
How to cite: pDONR P4-P1R-EYFP was a gift from Anna Planas & Tomas Santalucia (Addgene plasmid # 48350 ; http://n2t.net/addgene:48350 ; RRID:Addgene_48350)
