>Addgene plasmid #48350 | pDONR P4-P1R-EYFP | addgene partial sequence | sequence record 73008 | M13pUC-Fwd 5'-CCCAGTCACGACGTTGTAAAACG-3'
ACGCTACCATGGAGCTCCAAATAATGATTTTATTTTGACTGATAGTGACCTGTTCGTTGCAACAAATTGA
TAAGCAATGCTTTTTTATAATGCCAACTTTGTATAGAAAAGTTGCCACCATGGTGAGCAAGGGCGAGGAG
CTGTTCACCGGGGTGGTGCCCATCCTGGTCGAGCTGGACGGCGACGTAAACGGCCACAAGTTCAGCGTGT
CCGGCGAGGGCGAGGGCGATGCCACCTACGGCAAGCTGACCCTGAAGTTCATCTGCACCACCGGCAAGCT
GCCCGTGCCCTGGCCCACCCTCGTGACCACCTTCGGCTACGGCCTGCAGTGCTTCGCCCGCTACCCCGAC
CACATGAAGCAGCACGACTTCTTCAAGTCCGCCATGCCCGAAGGCTACGTCCAGGAGCGCACCATCTTCT
TCAAGGACGACGGCAACTACAAGACCCGCGCCGAGGTGAAGTTCGAGGGCGACACCCTGGTGAACCGCAT
CGAGCTGAAGGGCATCGACTTCAAGGAGGACGGCAACATCCTGGGGCACAAGCTGGAGTACAACTACAAC
AGCCACAACGTCTATATCATGGCCGACAAGCAGAAGAACGGCATCAAGGTGAACTTCAAGATCCGCCACA
ACATCGAGGACGGCAGCGTGCAGCTCGCCGACCACTACCAGCAGAACACCCCCATCGGCGACGGCCCCGT
GCTGCTGCCCGACAACCACTACCTGAGCTACCAGTCCGCCCTGAGCAAAGACCCCAACGAGAAGCGCGAT
CACATGGTCCTGCTGGAGTTCGTGACCGCCGCCGGGATCACTCTCGGCATGGACGAGCTGTACACAAGTT
TGTACAAAAAAGTTGAACGAGAAACGTAAAATGATATAAATATCAATATATTAAATTAGATTTTGCATAA
AAAACAGACTACATAATACTGTAAA
